Addgene plasmid #199006: pGL0_105 [tAnTrpC]
Purpose: Level 0 part
Depositing lab: Charlie Gilbert & Nili Ostrov & Cultivarium Tools. Depositing organization: Cultivarium, Convergent Research. Publication: A scalable framework for high-throughput identification of functional origins of replication in non-model bacteria. Gilbert C, Brumwell SL, Crits-Christoph A, Kang SC, Martin-Moldes Z, Alsharif W, Esmurria A, Nguyen M-A, Lee HH, Ostrov N. bioRxiv 2023.05.19.541510 10.1101/2023.05.19.541510.
Backbone
  Vector backbone: pGLDV_17
  Vector type: Synthetic Biology
Growth in bacteria
  Bacterial resistance: Chloramphenicol, 25 μg/mL
  Growth temperature: 37°C
  Growth strain: E. coli Zymo 10B
  Copy number: High Copy
Gene/Insert
  Gene/Insert name: tAnTrpC
  Species: Aspergillus nidulans
  Cloning method: Unknown
Resource information
  A portion of this plasmid was derived from a plasmid made by: Jose Marcos (Hernanz-Koers et al. 2018 https://doi.org/10.1016/j.fgb.2018.04.010)
Terms and licenses: Academic/Nonprofit Terms; Industry Terms: Not Available to Industry
How to cite: pGL0_105 [tAnTrpC] was a gift from Charlie Gilbert & Nili Ostrov & Cultivarium Tools (Addgene plasmid # 199006 ; http://n2t.net/addgene:199006 ; RRID:Addgene_199006)
