[The description below was written by a language model from this plasmid's Addgene catalogue record and pLannotate feature annotations shown in this document.]
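Description:
pGL0_105 [tAnTrpC] is a small (about 2.5 kb) Level 0 part plasmid for modular, hierarchical DNA assembly, catalogued as a synthetic biology vector built on the pGLDV_17 backbone. It is maintained in E. coli through a high-copy ColE1/pUC-type origin of replication and selected with chloramphenicol. Resistance comes from the cat gene (chloramphenicol acetyltransferase), which is expressed from its native cat promoter and followed by the phage lambda t0 terminator. Short remnants of a lac operator and of lacZα are also annotated. These are probably leftovers of a lacZα screening cassette that the part replaced in the destination vector, although the record does not state this and lists the cloning method as unknown.

The payload is a single genetic part, the transcription terminator of the Aspergillus nidulans trpC gene, which the feature table annotates as a fragment of roughly 230 bp. The trpC terminator is a widely used 3' regulatory element for ending transcription of expression cassettes in filamentous fungi. The plasmid carries no promoter or coding sequence alongside it, so it is not an expression construct. It serves as a storage and donor vector from which the terminator can be combined with promoter and coding-sequence parts into higher-level transcription units. The record notes that part of the plasmid derives from a previously published fungal modular cloning toolkit, and that it was deposited as part of a larger parts collection associated with work on genetic tools for non-model microbes. The specific assembly standard, restriction sites and overhangs flanking the part are not given in the record.
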