Features (pLannotate 1.2.2; 7 found; start..end, strand, type, name):
     85..312     +  terminator     trpC terminator (fragment): trpC; transcription terminator from the Aspergillus nidulans trpC gene (Punt et al., 1987)
    613..628     -  protein_bind   lac operator (fragment): The lac repressor binds to the lac operator to inhibit transcription in E. coli. This inhibition can be relieved by adding lactose or isopropyl-β-D-thiogalactopyranoside (IPTG). lac repressor encoded by lacI
    779..1367    -  rep_origin     ori: high-copy-number ColE1/pMB1/pBR322/pUC origin of replication
   1500..1594    -  terminator     lambda t0 terminator: transcription terminator from phage lambda
   1618..2274    -  CDS            cat: CAT_ECOLX - Experimental evidence at protein level: Swiss-Prot protein existence level 1. This enzyme is an effector of chloramphenicol resistance in bacteria. From Escherichia coli. This protein is used as a marker in many commonly used cloning vectors, such as pACYC184.
   2275..2377    -  promoter       cat promoter: promoter of the E. coli cat gene encoding chloramphenicol acetyltransferase
   2452..2495    -  CDS            lacZα (fragment): LacZα fragment of β-galactosidase; lacZ fragment
>Addgene plasmid #199006 | pGL0_105 [tAnTrpC] | addgene full sequence | sequence record 401263 | Addgene NGS Result
TAGCGTGCGAACAGCACGCTATTGTTGTATCATTACTCGCATCCATTCTCAGGCTGTCTCGTCTCGTCTC
CGAGGTCTCAGCTTACTTAACGTTACTGAAATCATCAAACAGCTTGACGAATCTGGATATAAGATCGTTG
GTGTCGATGTCAGCTCCGGAGTTGAGACAAATGGTGTTCAGGATCTCGATAAGATACGTTCATTTGTCCA
AGCAGCAAAGAGTGCCTTCTAGTGATTTAATAGCTCCATGTCAACAAGAATAAAACGCGTTTCGGGTTTA
CCTCTTCCAGATACAGCTCATCTGCAATGCATCGACCGTCTGAGACATGCGCTTGAGACCACCCCAGGAT
ACATAGATTACCACAACTCCGAGCCCTTCCACCTAGCGTGCTAACCACGCACGCTATTGTTGTATCCCAT
ATAATGCAATCGTAGTCTACCTGACTGTACTTAGAAATGTGGCTTCGCCTTTGCCCACGCACCTGATCGC
TCCTCGTTTGCTTTTAAGGACCGGACGAACCACAGAGCATTAGAAGGCTAGGTGGAGGCTCAGTGATGAT
AAGTCTGCGATGGTGGATGCATGTGTCATGGTCATAGCTGTTTCCTGTGTGAAATTGTTATCCGCTCAGA
GGGCACAATCCTATTCCGCGCTATCCGACAATCTCCAAGACATTAGGTGGAGTTCAGTTCGGCGTATGGC
ATATGTCGCTGGAAAGAACATGTGAGCAAAAGGCCAGCAAAAGGCCAGGAACCGTAAAAAGGCCGCGTTG
CTGGCGTTTTTCCATAGGCTCCGCCCCCCTGACGAGCATCACAAAAATCGACGCTCAAGTCAGAGGTGGC
GAAACCCGACAGGACTATAAAGATACCAGGCGTTTCCCCCTGGAAGCTCCCTCGTGCGCTCTCCTGTTCC
GACCCTGCCGCTTACCGGATACCTGTCCGCCTTTCTCCCTTCGGGAAGCGTGGCGCTTTCTCATAGCTCA
CGCTGTAGGTATCTCAGTTCGGTGTAGGTCGTTCGCTCCAAGCTGGGCTGTGTGCACGAACCCCCCGTTC
AGCCCGACCGCTGCGCCTTATCCGGTAACTATCGTCTTGAGTCCAACCCGGTAAGACACGACTTATCGCC
ACTGGCAGCAGCCACTGGTAACAGGATTAGCAGAGCGAGGTATGTAGGCGGTGCTACAGAGTTCTTGAAG
TGGTGGCCTAACTACGGCTACACTAGAAGAACAGTATTTGGTATCTGCGCTCTGCTGAAGCCAGTTACCT
TCGGAAAAAGAGTTGGTAGCTCTTGATCCGGCAAACAAACCACCGCTGGTAGCGGTGGTTTTTTTGTTTG
CAAGCAGCAGATTACGCGCAGAAAAAAAGGATCTCAAGAAGATCCTTTGATCTTTTCTACGGGGTCTGAC
GCTCTATTCAACAAAGCCGCCGTCCCGTCAAGTCAGCGTAAATGGGTAGGGGGCTTCAAATCGTCCCCCC
ATACGATATAAGTTGTTACTAGTGCTTGGATTCTCACCAATAAAAAACGCCCGGCGGCAACCGAGCGTTC
TGAACAAATCCAGATGGAGTTCTGAGGTCATTACTGGATCTATCAACAGGAGTCCAAGCGAGCTCGATAT
CAAATTACGCCCCGCCCTGCCACTCATCGCAGTACTGTTGTAATTCATTAAGCATTCTGCCGACATGGAA
GCCATCACAAACGGCATGATGAACCTGAATCGCCAGCGGCATCAGCACCTTGTCGCCTTGCGTATAATAT
TTGCCCATGGTGAAAACGGGGGCGAAGAAGTTGTCCATATTGGCCACGTTTAAATCAAAACTGGTGAAAC
TCACCCAGGGATTGGCTGAGACGAAAAACATATTCTCAATAAACCCTTTAGGGAAATAGGCCAGGTTTTC
ACCGTAACACGCCACATCTTGCGAATATATGTGTAGAAACTGCCGGAAATCGTCGTGGTATTCACTCCAG
AGCGATGAAAACGTTTCAGTTTGCTCATGGAAAACGGTGTAACAAGGGTGAACACTATCCCATATCACCA
GCTCACCGTCTTTCATTGCCATACGAAATTCCGGATGAGCATTCATCAGGCGGGCAAGAATGTGAATAAA
GGCCGGATAAAACTTGTGCTTATTTTTCTTTACGGTCTTTAAAAAGGCCGTAATATCCAGCTGAACGGTC
TGGTTATAGGTACATTGAGCAACTGACTGAAATGCCTCAAAATGTTCTTTACGATGCCATTGGGATATAT
CAACGGTGGTATATCCAGTGATTTTTTTCTCCATTTTAGCTTCCTTAGCTCCTGAAAATCTCGATAACTC
AAAAAATACGCCCGGTAGTGATCTTATTTCATTATGGTGAAAGTTGGAACCTCTTACGTGCCGATCAACG
TCTCATTGATACCTGAAACAAAACCCATCGTACGGCCAAGGAAGTCTCCAATAACTGTGATCCACCACAA
GCGCCAGGGTTTTCCCAGTCACGACGTTGTAAAACGACGGCCAGTCATGCATAATCCGCACGCATCTGGA
ATAAGGAAGTGCCATTCCGCCTGACCT
